Addgene plasmid #112447: pE2F5.1.0-gDNA
Purpose: CRISPR plasmid for expression of Cas9 and gRNA targeting human transcription factor E2F5
Depositing lab: Kevin White. Depositing organization: University of Chicago.
Backbone
  Vector backbone: pX330
  Backbone manufacturer: Zhang lab (Addgene plasmid ID: 42230)
  Vector type: Mammalian Expression, CRISPR
Growth in bacteria
  Bacterial resistance: Ampicillin, 100 μg/mL
  Growth temperature: 37°C
  Growth strain: DH5alpha
  Copy number: High Copy
Gene/Insert
  Gene/Insert name: E2F5
  gRNA/shRNA sequence: GAATCTAATAATTTAGTATC TGG
  Species: H. sapiens (human)
  Entrez Gene: E2F5 (a.k.a. E2F-5)
  Cloning method: Restriction Enzyme; 5′ cloning site BbsI (destroyed during cloning); 3′ cloning site BbsI (destroyed during cloning)
  Sequencing primers: 5′ hU6-F (5'-GAGGGCCTATTTCCCATGATT-3')
Terms and licenses: Academic/Nonprofit Terms; Industry Terms: Not Available to Industry
Depositor comments: gRNA sequence listed includes 20 nucleotide target sequence, followed by the uncloned PAM sequence. The PAM sequence is not present in the plasmid. Use with plasmid pE2F5-donor.
How to cite: pE2F5.1.0-gDNA was a gift from Kevin White (Addgene plasmid # 112447 ; http://n2t.net/addgene:112447 ; RRID:Addgene_112447)
