[The description below was written by a language model from this plasmid's Addgene catalogue record and pLannotate feature annotations shown in this document.]
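Description:
pE2F5.1.0-gDNA is a mammalian CRISPR expression plasmid built on the pX330 backbone that delivers both Streptococcus pyogenes Cas9 and a single guide RNA directed against the human transcription factor gene E2F5. It is propagated in E. coli as a high-copy plasmid through a ColE1/pUC-type origin and selected with ampicillin via the β-lactamase gene. An f1/M13 phage origin, a single AAV2 ITR and small fragments of bom and rop are also annotated as backbone remnants. With only one ITR, nothing in the record suggests the plasmid is meant for AAV packaging.

Two expression units make up the payload. A human U6 RNA polymerase III promoter drives the guide RNA: the 20-nucleotide E2F5 target sequence was inserted between the two BbsI sites, which were destroyed in cloning, immediately upstream of the S. pyogenes gRNA scaffold. The depositor notes that the PAM listed with the guide is not present in the plasmid. The second unit uses a hybrid CMV enhancer/chicken β-actin promoter with a hybrid CBA/MVM intron to express Cas9. The annotation tool splits Cas9 into contiguous N- and C-terminal portions, but they form one uninterrupted coding region. It is followed by a nucleoplasmin bipartite nuclear localization signal and a bovine growth hormone polyadenylation signal.

The depositor and repository sequences differ by about 38 nt, and the difference falls within the chicken β-actin promoter, which is annotated as two fragments in the repository read. Otherwise the feature maps agree. The depositor indicates that the plasmid should be used with the companion plasmid pE2F5-donor. This implies Cas9 cleavage at the E2F5 locus to promote donor-templated editing, although the record does not describe the donor's content.
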