Features (pLannotate 1.2.2; 18 found; start..end, strand, type, name):
     79..122     +  misc_RNA       gRNA scaffold (fragment): guide RNA scaffold for the Streptococcus pyogenes CRISPR/Cas9 system
    169..454     +  enhancer       CMV enhancer: human cytomegalovirus immediate early enhancer; contains an 18-bp deletion relative to the standard CMV enhancer
    456..733     +  promoter       chicken β-actin promoter: No description available
    734..962     +  intron         hybrid intron: hybrid between chicken β-actin (CBA) and minute virus of mice (MMV) introns (Gray et al., 2011)
   1100..2701    +  CDS            Cas9(N): N-terminal portion of Streptococcus pyogenes Cas9 (Zetsche et al., 2015)
   2702..5200    +  CDS            Cas9(C): C-terminal portion of Streptococcus pyogenes Cas9 (Zetsche et al., 2015)
   5201..5248    +  CDS            nucleoplasmin NLS: bipartite nuclear localization signal from nucleoplasmin
   5282..5393    +  polyA_signal   bGH poly(A) signal: bovine growth hormone polyadenylation signal
   5498..5638    +  repeat_region  AAV2 ITR: inverted terminal repeat of adeno-associated virus serotype 2 inverted
   5643..5694    -  misc_feature   bom (fragment): basis of mobility region from pBR322
   5713..6093    +  rep_origin     M13 ori (sequence partly withheld): M13 bacteriophage origin of replication; arrow indicates direction of (+) strand synthesis
   6169..6218    -  misc_feature   bom (fragment): basis of mobility region from pBR322
   6320..6355    -  CDS            rop (fragment): Rop protein, which maintains plasmids at low copy number; rop
   6450..6554    +  promoter       AmpR promoter: bla
   6555..7415    +  CDS            AmpR: β-lactamase; bla; confers resistance to ampicillin, carbenicillin, and related antibiotics
   7586..8174    +  rep_origin     ori: high-copy-number ColE1/pMB1/pBR322/pUC origin of replication
   8236..8476    +  promoter       U6 promoter: RNA polymerase III promoter for human U6 snRNA
   8505..72      +  misc_RNA       gRNA scaffold (across the origin): guide RNA scaffold for the Streptococcus pyogenes CRISPR/Cas9 system
>Addgene plasmid #112447 | pE2F5.1.0-gDNA | depositor full sequence | sequence record 211838 | Full Sequence
TAGAGCTAGAAATAGCAAGTTAAAATAAGGCTAGTCCGTTATCAACTTGAAAAAGTGGCACCGAGTCGGT
GCTTTTTTGTTTTAGAGCTAGAAATAGCAAGTTAAAATAAGGCTAGTCCGTTTTTAGCGCGTGCGCCAAT
TCTGCAGACAAATGGCTCTAGAGGTACCCGTTACATAACTTACGGTAAATGGCCCGCCTGGCTGACCGCC
CAACGACCCCCGCCCATTGACGTCAATAGTAACGCCAATAGGGACTTTCCATTGACGTCAATGGGTGGAG
TATTTACGGTAAACTGCCCACTTGGCAGTACATCAAGTGTATCATATGCCAAGTACGCCCCCTATTGACG
TCAATGACGGTAAATGGCCCGCCTGGCATTGTGCCCAGTACATGACCTTATGGGACTTTCCTACTTGGCA
GTACATCTACGTATTAGTCATCGCTATTACCATGGTCGAGGTGAGCCCCACGTTCTGCTTCACTCTCCCC
ATCTCCCCCCCCTCCCCACCCCCAATTTTGTATTTATTTATTTTTTAATTATTTTGTGCAGCGATGGGGG
CGGGGGGGGGGGGGGGGCGCGCGCCAGGCGGGGCGGGGCGGGGCGAGGGGCGGGGCGGGGCGAGGCGGAG
AGGTGCGGCGGCAGCCAATCAGAGCGGCGCGCTCCGAAAGTTTCCTTTTATGGCGAGGCGGCGGCGGCGG
CGGCCCTATAAAAAGCGAAGCGCGCGGCGGGCGGGAGTCGCTGCGACGCTGCCTTCGCCCCGTGCCCCGC
TCCGCCGCCGCCTCGCGCCGCCCGCCCCGGCTCTGACTGACCGCGTTACTCCCACAGGTGAGCGGGCGGG
ACGGCCCTTCTCCTCCGGGCTGTAATTAGCTGAGCAAGAGGTAAGGGTTTAAGGGATGGTTGGTTGGTGG
GGTATTAATGTTTAATTACCTGGAGCACCTGCCTGAAATCACTTTTTTTCAGGTTGGACCGGTGCCACCA
TGGACTATAAGGACCACGACGGAGACTACAAGGATCATGATATTGATTACAAAGACGATGACGATAAGAT
GGCCCCAAAGAAGAAGCGGAAGGTCGGTATCCACGGAGTCCCAGCAGCCGACAAGAAGTACAGCATCGGC
CTGGACATCGGCACCAACTCTGTGGGCTGGGCCGTGATCACCGACGAGTACAAGGTGCCCAGCAAGAAAT
TCAAGGTGCTGGGCAACACCGACCGGCACAGCATCAAGAAGAACCTGATCGGAGCCCTGCTGTTCGACAG
CGGCGAAACAGCCGAGGCCACCCGGCTGAAGAGAACCGCCAGAAGAAGATACACCAGACGGAAGAACCGG
ATCTGCTATCTGCAAGAGATCTTCAGCAACGAGATGGCCAAGGTGGACGACAGCTTCTTCCACAGACTGG
AAGAGTCCTTCCTGGTGGAAGAGGATAAGAAGCACGAGCGGCACCCCATCTTCGGCAACATCGTGGACGA
GGTGGCCTACCACGAGAAGTACCCCACCATCTACCACCTGAGAAAGAAACTGGTGGACAGCACCGACAAG
GCCGACCTGCGGCTGATCTATCTGGCCCTGGCCCACATGATCAAGTTCCGGGGCCACTTCCTGATCGAGG
GCGACCTGAACCCCGACAACAGCGACGTGGACAAGCTGTTCATCCAGCTGGTGCAGACCTACAACCAGCT
GTTCGAGGAAAACCCCATCAACGCCAGCGGCGTGGACGCCAAGGCCATCCTGTCTGCCAGACTGAGCAAG
AGCAGACGGCTGGAAAATCTGATCGCCCAGCTGCCCGGCGAGAAGAAGAATGGCCTGTTCGGAAACCTGA
TTGCCCTGAGCCTGGGCCTGACCCCCAACTTCAAGAGCAACTTCGACCTGGCCGAGGATGCCAAACTGCA
GCTGAGCAAGGACACCTACGACGACGACCTGGACAACCTGCTGGCCCAGATCGGCGACCAGTACGCCGAC
CTGTTTCTGGCCGCCAAGAACCTGTCCGACGCCATCCTGCTGAGCGACATCCTGAGAGTGAACACCGAGA
TCACCAAGGCCCCCCTGAGCGCCTCTATGATCAAGAGATACGACGAGCACCACCAGGACCTGACCCTGCT
GAAAGCTCTCGTGCGGCAGCAGCTGCCTGAGAAGTACAAAGAGATTTTCTTCGACCAGAGCAAGAACGGC
TACGCCGGCTACATTGACGGCGGAGCCAGCCAGGAAGAGTTCTACAAGTTCATCAAGCCCATCCTGGAAA
AGATGGACGGCACCGAGGAACTGCTCGTGAAGCTGAACAGAGAGGACCTGCTGCGGAAGCAGCGGACCTT
CGACAACGGCAGCATCCCCCACCAGATCCACCTGGGAGAGCTGCACGCCATTCTGCGGCGGCAGGAAGAT
TTTTACCCATTCCTGAAGGACAACCGGGAAAAGATCGAGAAGATCCTGACCTTCCGCATCCCCTACTACG
TGGGCCCTCTGGCCAGGGGAAACAGCAGATTCGCCTGGATGACCAGAAAGAGCGAGGAAACCATCACCCC
CTGGAACTTCGAGGAAGTGGTGGACAAGGGCGCTTCCGCCCAGAGCTTCATCGAGCGGATGACCAACTTC
GATAAGAACCTGCCCAACGAGAAGGTGCTGCCCAAGCACAGCCTGCTGTACGAGTACTTCACCGTGTATA
ACGAGCTGACCAAAGTGAAATACGTGACCGAGGGAATGAGAAAGCCCGCCTTCCTGAGCGGCGAGCAGAA
AAAGGCCATCGTGGACCTGCTGTTCAAGACCAACCGGAAAGTGACCGTGAAGCAGCTGAAAGAGGACTAC
TTCAAGAAAATCGAGTGCTTCGACTCCGTGGAAATCTCCGGCGTGGAAGATCGGTTCAACGCCTCCCTGG
GCACATACCACGATCTGCTGAAAATTATCAAGGACAAGGACTTCCTGGACAATGAGGAAAACGAGGACAT
TCTGGAAGATATCGTGCTGACCCTGACACTGTTTGAGGACAGAGAGATGATCGAGGAACGGCTGAAAACC
TATGCCCACCTGTTCGACGACAAAGTGATGAAGCAGCTGAAGCGGCGGAGATACACCGGCTGGGGCAGGC
TGAGCCGGAAGCTGATCAACGGCATCCGGGACAAGCAGTCCGGCAAGACAATCCTGGATTTCCTGAAGTC
CGACGGCTTCGCCAACAGAAACTTCATGCAGCTGATCCACGACGACAGCCTGACCTTTAAAGAGGACATC
CAGAAAGCCCAGGTGTCCGGCCAGGGCGATAGCCTGCACGAGCACATTGCCAATCTGGCCGGCAGCCCCG
CCATTAAGAAGGGCATCCTGCAGACAGTGAAGGTGGTGGACGAGCTCGTGAAAGTGATGGGCCGGCACAA
GCCCGAGAACATCGTGATCGAAATGGCCAGAGAGAACCAGACCACCCAGAAGGGACAGAAGAACAGCCGC
GAGAGAATGAAGCGGATCGAAGAGGGCATCAAAGAGCTGGGCAGCCAGATCCTGAAAGAACACCCCGTGG
AAAACACCCAGCTGCAGAACGAGAAGCTGTACCTGTACTACCTGCAGAATGGGCGGGATATGTACGTGGA
CCAGGAACTGGACATCAACCGGCTGTCCGACTACGATGTGGACCATATCGTGCCTCAGAGCTTTCTGAAG
GACGACTCCATCGACAACAAGGTGCTGACCAGAAGCGACAAGAACCGGGGCAAGAGCGACAACGTGCCCT
CCGAAGAGGTCGTGAAGAAGATGAAGAACTACTGGCGGCAGCTGCTGAACGCCAAGCTGATTACCCAGAG
AAAGTTCGACAATCTGACCAAGGCCGAGAGAGGCGGCCTGAGCGAACTGGATAAGGCCGGCTTCATCAAG
AGACAGCTGGTGGAAACCCGGCAGATCACAAAGCACGTGGCACAGATCCTGGACTCCCGGATGAACACTA
AGTACGACGAGAATGACAAGCTGATCCGGGAAGTGAAAGTGATCACCCTGAAGTCCAAGCTGGTGTCCGA
TTTCCGGAAGGATTTCCAGTTTTACAAAGTGCGCGAGATCAACAACTACCACCACGCCCACGACGCCTAC
CTGAACGCCGTCGTGGGAACCGCCCTGATCAAAAAGTACCCTAAGCTGGAAAGCGAGTTCGTGTACGGCG
ACTACAAGGTGTACGACGTGCGGAAGATGATCGCCAAGAGCGAGCAGGAAATCGGCAAGGCTACCGCCAA
GTACTTCTTCTACAGCAACATCATGAACTTTTTCAAGACCGAGATTACCCTGGCCAACGGCGAGATCCGG
AAGCGGCCTCTGATCGAGACAAACGGCGAAACCGGGGAGATCGTGTGGGATAAGGGCCGGGATTTTGCCA
CCGTGCGGAAAGTGCTGAGCATGCCCCAAGTGAATATCGTGAAAAAGACCGAGGTGCAGACAGGCGGCTT
CAGCAAAGAGTCTATCCTGCCCAAGAGGAACAGCGATAAGCTGATCGCCAGAAAGAAGGACTGGGACCCT
AAGAAGTACGGCGGCTTCGACAGCCCCACCGTGGCCTATTCTGTGCTGGTGGTGGCCAAAGTGGAAAAGG
GCAAGTCCAAGAAACTGAAGAGTGTGAAAGAGCTGCTGGGGATCACCATCATGGAAAGAAGCAGCTTCGA
GAAGAATCCCATCGACTTTCTGGAAGCCAAGGGCTACAAAGAAGTGAAAAAGGACCTGATCATCAAGCTG
CCTAAGTACTCCCTGTTCGAGCTGGAAAACGGCCGGAAGAGAATGCTGGCCTCTGCCGGCGAACTGCAGA
AGGGAAACGAACTGGCCCTGCCCTCCAAATATGTGAACTTCCTGTACCTGGCCAGCCACTATGAGAAGCT
GAAGGGCTCCCCCGAGGATAATGAGCAGAAACAGCTGTTTGTGGAACAGCACAAGCACTACCTGGACGAG
ATCATCGAGCAGATCAGCGAGTTCTCCAAGAGAGTGATCCTGGCCGACGCTAATCTGGACAAAGTGCTGT
CCGCCTACAACAAGCACCGGGATAAGCCCATCAGAGAGCAGGCCGAGAATATCATCCACCTGTTTACCCT
GACCAATCTGGGAGCCCCTGCCGCCTTCAAGTACTTTGACACCACCATCGACCGGAAGAGGTACACCAGC
ACCAAAGAGGTGCTGGACGCCACCCTGATCCACCAGAGCATCACCGGCCTGTACGAGACACGGATCGACC
TGTCTCAGCTGGGAGGCGACAAAAGGCCGGCGGCCACGAAAAAGGCCGGCCAGGCAAAAAAGAAAAAGTA
AGAATTCCTAGAGCTCGCTGATCAGCCTCGACTGTGCCTTCTAGTTGCCAGCCATCTGTTGTTTGCCCCT
CCCCCGTGCCTTCCTTGACCCTGGAAGGTGCCACTCCCACTGTCCTTTCCTAATAAAATGAGGAAATTGC
ATCGCATTGTCTGAGTAGGTGTCATTCTATTCTGGGGGGTGGGGTGGGGCAGGACAGCAAGGGGGAGGAT
TGGGAAGAGAATAGCAGGCATGCTGGGGAGCGGCCGCAGGAACCCCTAGTGATGGAGTTGGCCACTCCCT
CTCTGCGCGCTCGCTCGCTCACTGAGGCCGGGCGACCAAAGGTCGCCCGACGCCCGGGCTTTGCCCGGGC
GGCCTCAGTGAGCGAGCGAGCGCGCAGCTGCCTGCAGGGGCGCCTGATGCGGTATTTTCTCCTTACGCAT
CTGTGCGGTATTTCACACCGCATA
[142 nt withheld, positions 5695-5836]
C
[141 nt withheld, positions 5838-5978]
CCTTTGACGTTGGAGTCCACGTTCTTT
[37 nt withheld, positions 6006-6042]
ACCCTATCTCGGGCTATTCTTTTGATTTATAAGGGATTTTGCCGATTTCGGCCTATTGGTTAAAAAATGA
GCTGATTTAACAAAAATTTAACGCGAATTTTAACAAAATATTAACGTTTACAATTTTATGGTGCACTCTC
AGTACAATCTGCTCTGATGCCGCATAGTTAAGCCAGCCCCGACACCCGCCAACACCCGCTGACGCGCCCT
GACGGGCTTGTCTGCTCCCGGCATCCGCTTACAGACAAGCTGTGACCGTCTCCGGGAGCTGCATGTGTCA
GAGGTTTTCACCGTCATCACCGAAACGCGCGAGACGAAAGGGCCTCGTGATACGCCTATTTTTATAGGTT
AATGTCATGATAATAATGGTTTCTTAGACGTCAGGTGGCACTTTTCGGGGAAATGTGCGCGGAACCCCTA
TTTGTTTATTTTTCTAAATACATTCAAATATGTATCCGCTCATGAGACAATAACCCTGATAAATGCTTCA
ATAATATTGAAAAAGGAAGAGTATGAGTATTCAACATTTCCGTGTCGCCCTTATTCCCTTTTTTGCGGCA
TTTTGCCTTCCTGTTTTTGCTCACCCAGAAACGCTGGTGAAAGTAAAAGATGCTGAAGATCAGTTGGGTG
CACGAGTGGGTTACATCGAACTGGATCTCAACAGCGGTAAGATCCTTGAGAGTTTTCGCCCCGAAGAACG
TTTTCCAATGATGAGCACTTTTAAAGTTCTGCTATGTGGCGCGGTATTATCCCGTATTGACGCCGGGCAA
GAGCAACTCGGTCGCCGCATACACTATTCTCAGAATGACTTGGTTGAGTACTCACCAGTCACAGAAAAGC
ATCTTACGGATGGCATGACAGTAAGAGAATTATGCAGTGCTGCCATAACCATGAGTGATAACACTGCGGC
CAACTTACTTCTGACAACGATCGGAGGACCGAAGGAGCTAACCGCTTTTTTGCACAACATGGGGGATCAT
GTAACTCGCCTTGATCGTTGGGAACCGGAGCTGAATGAAGCCATACCAAACGACGAGCGTGACACCACGA
TGCCTGTAGCAATGGCAACAACGTTGCGCAAACTATTAACTGGCGAACTACTTACTCTAGCTTCCCGGCA
ACAATTAATAGACTGGATGGAGGCGGATAAAGTTGCAGGACCACTTCTGCGCTCGGCCCTTCCGGCTGGC
TGGTTTATTGCTGATAAATCTGGAGCCGGTGAGCGTGGAAGCCGCGGTATCATTGCAGCACTGGGGCCAG
ATGGTAAGCCCTCCCGTATCGTAGTTATCTACACGACGGGGAGTCAGGCAACTATGGATGAACGAAATAG
ACAGATCGCTGAGATAGGTGCCTCACTGATTAAGCATTGGTAACTGTCAGACCAAGTTTACTCATATATA
CTTTAGATTGATTTAAAACTTCATTTTTAATTTAAAAGGATCTAGGTGAAGATCCTTTTTGATAATCTCA
TGACCAAAATCCCTTAACGTGAGTTTTCGTTCCACTGAGCGTCAGACCCCGTAGAAAAGATCAAAGGATC
TTCTTGAGATCCTTTTTTTCTGCGCGTAATCTGCTGCTTGCAAACAAAAAAACCACCGCTACCAGCGGTG
GTTTGTTTGCCGGATCAAGAGCTACCAACTCTTTTTCCGAAGGTAACTGGCTTCAGCAGAGCGCAGATAC
CAAATACTGTCCTTCTAGTGTAGCCGTAGTTAGGCCACCACTTCAAGAACTCTGTAGCACCGCCTACATA
CCTCGCTCTGCTAATCCTGTTACCAGTGGCTGCTGCCAGTGGCGATAAGTCGTGTCTTACCGGGTTGGAC
TCAAGACGATAGTTACCGGATAAGGCGCAGCGGTCGGGCTGAACGGGGGGTTCGTGCACACAGCCCAGCT
TGGAGCGAACGACCTACACCGAACTGAGATACCTACAGCGTGAGCTATGAGAAAGCGCCACGCTTCCCGA
AGGGAGAAAGGCGGACAGGTATCCGGTAAGCGGCAGGGTCGGAACAGGAGAGCGCACGAGGGAGCTTCCA
GGGGGAAACGCCTGGTATCTTTATAGTCCTGTCGGGTTTCGCCACCTCTGACTTGAGCGTCGATTTTTGT
GATGCTCGTCAGGGGGGCGGAGCCTATGGAAAAACGCCAGCAACGCGGCCTTTTTACGGTTCCTGGCCTT
TTGCTGGCCTTTTGCTCACATGTGAGGGCCTATTTCCCATGATTCCTTCATATTTGCATATACGATACAA
GGCTGTTAGAGAGATAATTGGAATTAATTTGACTGTAAACACAAAGATATTAGTACAAAATACGTGACGT
AGAAAGTAATAATTTCTTGGGTAGTTTGCAGTTTTAAAATTATGTTTTAAAATGGACTATCATATGCTTA
CCGTAACTTGAAAGTATTTCGATTTCTTGGCTTTATATATCTTGTGGAAAGGACGAAACACCGAATCTAA
TAATTTAGTATCGTTT
