Features (pLannotate 1.2.2; 19 found; start..end, strand, type, name):
     79..122     +  misc_RNA       gRNA scaffold (fragment): guide RNA scaffold for the Streptococcus pyogenes CRISPR/Cas9 system
    169..454     +  enhancer       CMV enhancer: human cytomegalovirus immediate early enhancer; contains an 18-bp deletion relative to the standard CMV enhancer
    456..573     +  promoter       chicken β-actin promoter (fragment): No description available
    570..696     +  promoter       chicken β-actin promoter (fragment): No description available
    697..924     +  intron         hybrid intron: hybrid between chicken β-actin (CBA) and minute virus of mice (MMV) introns (Gray et al., 2011)
   1062..2663    +  CDS            Cas9(N): N-terminal portion of Streptococcus pyogenes Cas9 (Zetsche et al., 2015)
   2664..5162    +  CDS            Cas9(C): C-terminal portion of Streptococcus pyogenes Cas9 (Zetsche et al., 2015)
   5163..5210    +  CDS            nucleoplasmin NLS: bipartite nuclear localization signal from nucleoplasmin
   5244..5355    +  polyA_signal   bGH poly(A) signal: bovine growth hormone polyadenylation signal
   5460..5600    +  repeat_region  AAV2 ITR: inverted terminal repeat of adeno-associated virus serotype 2 inverted
   5605..5656    -  misc_feature   bom (fragment): basis of mobility region from pBR322
   5675..6130    +  rep_origin     f1 ori (sequence partly withheld): f1 bacteriophage origin of replication; arrow indicates direction of (+) strand synthesis
   6131..6180    -  misc_feature   bom (fragment): basis of mobility region from pBR322
   6282..6317    -  CDS            rop (fragment): Rop protein, which maintains plasmids at low copy number; rop
   6412..6516    +  promoter       AmpR promoter: bla
   6517..7377    +  CDS            AmpR: β-lactamase; bla; confers resistance to ampicillin, carbenicillin, and related antibiotics
   7548..8136    +  rep_origin     ori: high-copy-number ColE1/pMB1/pBR322/pUC origin of replication
   8198..8438    +  promoter       U6 promoter: RNA polymerase III promoter for human U6 snRNA
   8467..72      +  misc_RNA       gRNA scaffold (across the origin): guide RNA scaffold for the Streptococcus pyogenes CRISPR/Cas9 system
>Addgene plasmid #112447 | pE2F5.1.0-gDNA | addgene full sequence | sequence record 230459 | Addgene NGS Result
TAGAGCTAGAAATAGCAAGTTAAAATAAGGCTAGTCCGTTATCAACTTGAAAAAGTGGCACCGAGTCGGT
GCTTTTTTGTTTTAGAGCTAGAAATAGCAAGTTAAAATAAGGCTAGTCCGTTTTTAGCGCGTGCGCCAAT
TCTGCAGACAAATGGCTCTAGAGGTACCCGTTACATAACTTACGGTAAATGGCCCGCCTGGCTGACCGCC
CAACGACCCCCGCCCATTGACGTCAATAGTAACGCCAATAGGGACTTTCCATTGACGTCAATGGGTGGAG
TATTTACGGTAAACTGCCCACTTGGCAGTACATCAAGTGTATCATATGCCAAGTACGCCCCCTATTGACG
TCAATGACGGTAAATGGCCCGCCTGGCATTGTGCCCAGTACATGACCTTATGGGACTTTCCTACTTGGCA
GTACATCTACGTATTAGTCATCGCTATTACCATGGTCGAGGTGAGCCCCACGTTCTGCTTCACTCTCCCC
ATCTCCCCCCCCTCCCCACCCCCAATTTTGTATTTATTTATTTTTTAATTATTTTGTGCAGCGATGGGGG
CGGGGGGGGGGGGCGGGGCGGGGCGAGGCGGAGAGGTGCGGCGGCAGCCAATCAGAGCGGCGCGCTCCGA
AAGTTTCCTTTTATGGCGAGGCGGCGGCGGCGGCGGCCCTATAAAAAGCGAAGCGCGCGGCGGGCGGGAG
TCGCTGCGCGCTGCCTTCGCCCCGTGCCCCGCTCCGCCGCCGCCTCGCGCCGCCCGCCCCGGCTCTGACT
GACCGCGTTACTCCCACAGGTGAGCGGGCGGGACGGCCCTTCTCCTCCGGGCTGTAATTAGCTGAGCAAG
AGGTAAGGGTTTAAGGGATGGTTGGTTGGTGGGGTATTAATGTTTAATTACCTGGAGCACCTGCCTGAAA
TCACTTTTTTTCAGGTTGGACCGGTGCCACCATGGACTATAAGGACCACGACGGAGACTACAAGGATCAT
GATATTGATTACAAAGACGATGACGATAAGATGGCCCCAAAGAAGAAGCGGAAGGTCGGTATCCACGGAG
TCCCAGCAGCCGACAAGAAGTACAGCATCGGCCTGGACATCGGCACCAACTCTGTGGGCTGGGCCGTGAT
CACCGACGAGTACAAGGTGCCCAGCAAGAAATTCAAGGTGCTGGGCAACACCGACCGGCACAGCATCAAG
AAGAACCTGATCGGAGCCCTGCTGTTCGACAGCGGCGAAACAGCCGAGGCCACCCGGCTGAAGAGAACCG
CCAGAAGAAGATACACCAGACGGAAGAACCGGATCTGCTATCTGCAAGAGATCTTCAGCAACGAGATGGC
CAAGGTGGACGACAGCTTCTTCCACAGACTGGAAGAGTCCTTCCTGGTGGAAGAGGATAAGAAGCACGAG
CGGCACCCCATCTTCGGCAACATCGTGGACGAGGTGGCCTACCACGAGAAGTACCCCACCATCTACCACC
TGAGAAAGAAACTGGTGGACAGCACCGACAAGGCCGACCTGCGGCTGATCTATCTGGCCCTGGCCCACAT
GATCAAGTTCCGGGGCCACTTCCTGATCGAGGGCGACCTGAACCCCGACAACAGCGACGTGGACAAGCTG
TTCATCCAGCTGGTGCAGACCTACAACCAGCTGTTCGAGGAAAACCCCATCAACGCCAGCGGCGTGGACG
CCAAGGCCATCCTGTCTGCCAGACTGAGCAAGAGCAGACGGCTGGAAAATCTGATCGCCCAGCTGCCCGG
CGAGAAGAAGAATGGCCTGTTCGGAAACCTGATTGCCCTGAGCCTGGGCCTGACCCCCAACTTCAAGAGC
AACTTCGACCTGGCCGAGGATGCCAAACTGCAGCTGAGCAAGGACACCTACGACGACGACCTGGACAACC
TGCTGGCCCAGATCGGCGACCAGTACGCCGACCTGTTTCTGGCCGCCAAGAACCTGTCCGACGCCATCCT
GCTGAGCGACATCCTGAGAGTGAACACCGAGATCACCAAGGCCCCCCTGAGCGCCTCTATGATCAAGAGA
TACGACGAGCACCACCAGGACCTGACCCTGCTGAAAGCTCTCGTGCGGCAGCAGCTGCCTGAGAAGTACA
AAGAGATTTTCTTCGACCAGAGCAAGAACGGCTACGCCGGCTACATTGACGGCGGAGCCAGCCAGGAAGA
GTTCTACAAGTTCATCAAGCCCATCCTGGAAAAGATGGACGGCACCGAGGAACTGCTCGTGAAGCTGAAC
AGAGAGGACCTGCTGCGGAAGCAGCGGACCTTCGACAACGGCAGCATCCCCCACCAGATCCACCTGGGAG
AGCTGCACGCCATTCTGCGGCGGCAGGAAGATTTTTACCCATTCCTGAAGGACAACCGGGAAAAGATCGA
GAAGATCCTGACCTTCCGCATCCCCTACTACGTGGGCCCTCTGGCCAGGGGAAACAGCAGATTCGCCTGG
ATGACCAGAAAGAGCGAGGAAACCATCACCCCCTGGAACTTCGAGGAAGTGGTGGACAAGGGCGCTTCCG
CCCAGAGCTTCATCGAGCGGATGACCAACTTCGATAAGAACCTGCCCAACGAGAAGGTGCTGCCCAAGCA
CAGCCTGCTGTACGAGTACTTCACCGTGTATAACGAGCTGACCAAAGTGAAATACGTGACCGAGGGAATG
AGAAAGCCCGCCTTCCTGAGCGGCGAGCAGAAAAAGGCCATCGTGGACCTGCTGTTCAAGACCAACCGGA
AAGTGACCGTGAAGCAGCTGAAAGAGGACTACTTCAAGAAAATCGAGTGCTTCGACTCCGTGGAAATCTC
CGGCGTGGAAGATCGGTTCAACGCCTCCCTGGGCACATACCACGATCTGCTGAAAATTATCAAGGACAAG
GACTTCCTGGACAATGAGGAAAACGAGGACATTCTGGAAGATATCGTGCTGACCCTGACACTGTTTGAGG
ACAGAGAGATGATCGAGGAACGGCTGAAAACCTATGCCCACCTGTTCGACGACAAAGTGATGAAGCAGCT
GAAGCGGCGGAGATACACCGGCTGGGGCAGGCTGAGCCGGAAGCTGATCAACGGCATCCGGGACAAGCAG
TCCGGCAAGACAATCCTGGATTTCCTGAAGTCCGACGGCTTCGCCAACAGAAACTTCATGCAGCTGATCC
ACGACGACAGCCTGACCTTTAAAGAGGACATCCAGAAAGCCCAGGTGTCCGGCCAGGGCGATAGCCTGCA
CGAGCACATTGCCAATCTGGCCGGCAGCCCCGCCATTAAGAAGGGCATCCTGCAGACAGTGAAGGTGGTG
GACGAGCTCGTGAAAGTGATGGGCCGGCACAAGCCCGAGAACATCGTGATCGAAATGGCCAGAGAGAACC
AGACCACCCAGAAGGGACAGAAGAACAGCCGCGAGAGAATGAAGCGGATCGAAGAGGGCATCAAAGAGCT
GGGCAGCCAGATCCTGAAAGAACACCCCGTGGAAAACACCCAGCTGCAGAACGAGAAGCTGTACCTGTAC
TACCTGCAGAATGGGCGGGATATGTACGTGGACCAGGAACTGGACATCAACCGGCTGTCCGACTACGATG
TGGACCATATCGTGCCTCAGAGCTTTCTGAAGGACGACTCCATCGACAACAAGGTGCTGACCAGAAGCGA
CAAGAACCGGGGCAAGAGCGACAACGTGCCCTCCGAAGAGGTCGTGAAGAAGATGAAGAACTACTGGCGG
CAGCTGCTGAACGCCAAGCTGATTACCCAGAGAAAGTTCGACAATCTGACCAAGGCCGAGAGAGGCGGCC
TGAGCGAACTGGATAAGGCCGGCTTCATCAAGAGACAGCTGGTGGAAACCCGGCAGATCACAAAGCACGT
GGCACAGATCCTGGACTCCCGGATGAACACTAAGTACGACGAGAATGACAAGCTGATCCGGGAAGTGAAA
GTGATCACCCTGAAGTCCAAGCTGGTGTCCGATTTCCGGAAGGATTTCCAGTTTTACAAAGTGCGCGAGA
TCAACAACTACCACCACGCCCACGACGCCTACCTGAACGCCGTCGTGGGAACCGCCCTGATCAAAAAGTA
CCCTAAGCTGGAAAGCGAGTTCGTGTACGGCGACTACAAGGTGTACGACGTGCGGAAGATGATCGCCAAG
AGCGAGCAGGAAATCGGCAAGGCTACCGCCAAGTACTTCTTCTACAGCAACATCATGAACTTTTTCAAGA
CCGAGATTACCCTGGCCAACGGCGAGATCCGGAAGCGGCCTCTGATCGAGACAAACGGCGAAACCGGGGA
GATCGTGTGGGATAAGGGCCGGGATTTTGCCACCGTGCGGAAAGTGCTGAGCATGCCCCAAGTGAATATC
GTGAAAAAGACCGAGGTGCAGACAGGCGGCTTCAGCAAAGAGTCTATCCTGCCCAAGAGGAACAGCGATA
AGCTGATCGCCAGAAAGAAGGACTGGGACCCTAAGAAGTACGGCGGCTTCGACAGCCCCACCGTGGCCTA
TTCTGTGCTGGTGGTGGCCAAAGTGGAAAAGGGCAAGTCCAAGAAACTGAAGAGTGTGAAAGAGCTGCTG
GGGATCACCATCATGGAAAGAAGCAGCTTCGAGAAGAATCCCATCGACTTTCTGGAAGCCAAGGGCTACA
AAGAAGTGAAAAAGGACCTGATCATCAAGCTGCCTAAGTACTCCCTGTTCGAGCTGGAAAACGGCCGGAA
GAGAATGCTGGCCTCTGCCGGCGAACTGCAGAAGGGAAACGAACTGGCCCTGCCCTCCAAATATGTGAAC
TTCCTGTACCTGGCCAGCCACTATGAGAAGCTGAAGGGCTCCCCCGAGGATAATGAGCAGAAACAGCTGT
TTGTGGAACAGCACAAGCACTACCTGGACGAGATCATCGAGCAGATCAGCGAGTTCTCCAAGAGAGTGAT
CCTGGCCGACGCTAATCTGGACAAAGTGCTGTCCGCCTACAACAAGCACCGGGATAAGCCCATCAGAGAG
CAGGCCGAGAATATCATCCACCTGTTTACCCTGACCAATCTGGGAGCCCCTGCCGCCTTCAAGTACTTTG
ACACCACCATCGACCGGAAGAGGTACACCAGCACCAAAGAGGTGCTGGACGCCACCCTGATCCACCAGAG
CATCACCGGCCTGTACGAGACACGGATCGACCTGTCTCAGCTGGGAGGCGACAAAAGGCCGGCGGCCACG
AAAAAGGCCGGCCAGGCAAAAAAGAAAAAGTAAGAATTCCTAGAGCTCGCTGATCAGCCTCGACTGTGCC
TTCTAGTTGCCAGCCATCTGTTGTTTGCCCCTCCCCCGTGCCTTCCTTGACCCTGGAAGGTGCCACTCCC
ACTGTCCTTTCCTAATAAAATGAGGAAATTGCATCGCATTGTCTGAGTAGGTGTCATTCTATTCTGGGGG
GTGGGGTGGGGCAGGACAGCAAGGGGGAGGATTGGGAAGAGAATAGCAGGCATGCTGGGGAGCGGCCGCA
GGAACCCCTAGTGATGGAGTTGGCCACTCCCTCTCTGCGCGCTCGCTCGCTCACTGAGGCCGGGCGACCA
AAGGTCGCCCGACGCCCGGGCTTTGCCCGGGCGGCCTCAGTGAGCGAGCGAGCGCGCAGCTGCCTGCAGG
GGCGCCTGATGCGGTATTTTCTCCTTACGCATCTGTGCGGTATTTCACACCGCATA
[95 nt withheld, positions 5657-5751]
T
[46 nt withheld, positions 5753-5798]
C
[141 nt withheld, positions 5800-5940]
CCTTTGACGTTGGAGTCCACGTTCTTT
[37 nt withheld, positions 5968-6004]
ACTCTATCTCGGGCTATTCTTTTGATTTATAAGGGATTTTGCCGATTTCGGTCTATTGGTTAAAAAATGA
GCTGATTTAACAAAAATTTAACGCGAATTTTAACAAAATATTAACGTTTACAATTTTATGGTGCACTCTC
AGTACAATCTGCTCTGATGCCGCATAGTTAAGCCAGCCCCGACACCCGCCAACACCCGCTGACGCGCCCT
GACGGGCTTGTCTGCTCCCGGCATCCGCTTACAGACAAGCTGTGACCGTCTCCGGGAGCTGCATGTGTCA
GAGGTTTTCACCGTCATCACCGAAACGCGCGAGACGAAAGGGCCTCGTGATACGCCTATTTTTATAGGTT
AATGTCATGATAATAATGGTTTCTTAGACGTCAGGTGGCACTTTTCGGGGAAATGTGCGCGGAACCCCTA
TTTGTTTATTTTTCTAAATACATTCAAATATGTATCCGCTCATGAGACAATAACCCTGATAAATGCTTCA
ATAATATTGAAAAAGGAAGAGTATGAGTATTCAACATTTCCGTGTCGCCCTTATTCCCTTTTTTGCGGCA
TTTTGCCTTCCTGTTTTTGCTCACCCAGAAACGCTGGTGAAAGTAAAAGATGCTGAAGATCAGTTGGGTG
CACGAGTGGGTTACATCGAACTGGATCTCAACAGCGGTAAGATCCTTGAGAGTTTTCGCCCCGAAGAACG
TTTTCCAATGATGAGCACTTTTAAAGTTCTGCTATGTGGCGCGGTATTATCCCGTATTGACGCCGGGCAA
GAGCAACTCGGTCGCCGCATACACTATTCTCAGAATGACTTGGTTGAGTACTCACCAGTCACAGAAAAGC
ATCTTACGGATGGCATGACAGTAAGAGAATTATGCAGTGCTGCCATAACCATGAGTGATAACACTGCGGC
CAACTTACTTCTGACAACGATCGGAGGACCGAAGGAGCTAACCGCTTTTTTGCACAACATGGGGGATCAT
GTAACTCGCCTTGATCGTTGGGAACCGGAGCTGAATGAAGCCATACCAAACGACGAGCGTGACACCACGA
TGCCTGTAGCAATGGCAACAACGTTGCGCAAACTATTAACTGGCGAACTACTTACTCTAGCTTCCCGGCA
ACAATTAATAGACTGGATGGAGGCGGATAAAGTTGCAGGACCACTTCTGCGCTCGGCCCTTCCGGCTGGC
TGGTTTATTGCTGATAAATCTGGAGCCGGTGAGCGTGGAAGCCGCGGTATCATTGCAGCACTGGGGCCAG
ATGGTAAGCCCTCCCGTATCGTAGTTATCTACACGACGGGGAGTCAGGCAACTATGGATGAACGAAATAG
ACAGATCGCTGAGATAGGTGCCTCACTGATTAAGCATTGGTAACTGTCAGACCAAGTTTACTCATATATA
CTTTAGATTGATTTAAAACTTCATTTTTAATTTAAAAGGATCTAGGTGAAGATCCTTTTTGATAATCTCA
TGACCAAAATCCCTTAACGTGAGTTTTCGTTCCACTGAGCGTCAGACCCCGTAGAAAAGATCAAAGGATC
TTCTTGAGATCCTTTTTTTCTGCGCGTAATCTGCTGCTTGCAAACAAAAAAACCACCGCTACCAGCGGTG
GTTTGTTTGCCGGATCAAGAGCTACCAACTCTTTTTCCGAAGGTAACTGGCTTCAGCAGAGCGCAGATAC
CAAATACTGTTCTTCTAGTGTAGCCGTAGTTAGGCCACCACTTCAAGAACTCTGTAGCACCGCCTACATA
CCTCGCTCTGCTAATCCTGTTACCAGTGGCTGCTGCCAGTGGCGATAAGTCGTGTCTTACCGGGTTGGAC
TCAAGACGATAGTTACCGGATAAGGCGCAGCGGTCGGGCTGAACGGGGGGTTCGTGCACACAGCCCAGCT
TGGAGCGAACGACCTACACCGAACTGAGATACCTACAGCGTGAGCTATGAGAAAGCGCCACGCTTCCCGA
AGGGAGAAAGGCGGACAGGTATCCGGTAAGCGGCAGGGTCGGAACAGGAGAGCGCACGAGGGAGCTTCCA
GGGGGAAACGCCTGGTATCTTTATAGTCCTGTCGGGTTTCGCCACCTCTGACTTGAGCGTCGATTTTTGT
GATGCTCGTCAGGGGGGCGGAGCCTATGGAAAAACGCCAGCAACGCGGCCTTTTTACGGTTCCTGGCCTT
TTGCTGGCCTTTTGCTCACATGTGAGGGCCTATTTCCCATGATTCCTTCATATTTGCATATACGATACAA
GGCTGTTAGAGAGATAATTGGAATTAATTTGACTGTAAACACAAAGATATTAGTACAAAATACGTGACGT
AGAAAGTAATAATTTCTTGGGTAGTTTGCAGTTTTAAAATTATGTTTTAAAATGGACTATCATATGCTTA
CCGTAACTTGAAAGTATTTCGATTTCTTGGCTTTATATATCTTGTGGAAAGGACGAAACACCGAATCTAA
TAATTTAGTATCGTTT
